>Addgene plasmid #213624 | pET SUMO-syt1 s7+ | addgene full sequence | sequence record 421658 | Addgene NGS Result
AACGCTACCTTTGCCATGTTTCAGAAACAACTCTGGCGCATCGGGCTTCCCATACAATCGATAGATTGTC
GCACCTGATTGCCCGACATTATCGCGAGCCCATTTATACCCATATAAATCAGCATCCATGTTGGAATTTA
ATCGCGGCCTAGAGCAAGACGTTTCCCGTTGAATATGGCTCATAACACCCCTTGTATTACTGTTTATGTA
AGCAGACAGTTTTATTGTTCATGACCAAAATCCCTTAACGTGAGTTTTCGTTCCACTGAGCGTCAGACCC
CGTAGAAAAGATCAAAGGATCTTCTTGAGATCCTTTTTTTCTGCGCGTAATCTGCTGCTTGCAAACAAAA
AAACCACCGCTACCAGCGGTGGTTTGTTTGCCGGATCAAGAGCTACCAACTCTTTTTCCGAAGGTAACTG
GCTTCAGCAGAGCGCAGATACCAAATACTGTCCTTCTAGTGTAGCCGTAGTTAGGCCACCACTTCAAGAA
CTCTGTAGCACCGCCTACATACCTCGCTCTGCTAATCCTGTTACCAGTGGCTGCTGCCAGTGGCGATAAG
TCGTGTCTTACCGGGTTGGACTCAAGACGATAGTTACCGGATAAGGCGCAGCGGTCGGGCTGAACGGGGG
GTTCGTGCACACAGCCCAGCTTGGAGCGAACGACCTACACCGAACTGAGATACCTACAGCGTGAGCTATG
AGAAAGCGCCACGCTTCCCGAAGGGAGAAAGGCGGACAGGTATCCGGTAAGCGGCAGGGTCGGAACAGGA
GAGCGCACGAGGGAGCTTCCAGGGGGAAACGCCTGGTATCTTTATAGTCCTGTCGGGTTTCGCCACCTCT
GACTTGAGCGTCGATTTTTGTGATGCTCGTCAGGGGGGCGGAGCCTATGGAAAAACGCCAGCAACGCGGC
CTTTTTACGGTTCCTGGCCTTTTGCTGGCCTTTTGCTCACATGTTCTTTCCTGCGTTATCCCCTGATTCT
GTGGATAACCGTATTACCGCCTTTGAGTGAGCTGATACCGCTCGCCGCAGCCGAACGACCGAGCGCAGCG
AGTCAGTGAGCGAGGAAGCGGAAGAGCGCCTGATGCGGTATTTTCTCCTTACGCATCTGTGCGGTATTTC
ACACCGCAATGGTGCACTCTCAGTACAATCTGCTCTGATGCCGCATAGTTAAGCCAGTATACACTCCGCT
ATCGCTACGTGACTGGGTCATGGCTGCGCCCCGACACCCGCCAACACCCGCTGACGCGCCCTGACGGGCT
TGTCTGCTCCCGGCATCCGCTTACAGACAAGCTGTGACCGTCTCCGGGAGCTGCATGTGTCAGAGGTTTT
CACCGTCATCACCGAAACGCGCGAGGCAGCTGCGGTAAAGCTCATCAGCGTGGTCGTGAAGCGATTCACA
GATGTCTGCCTGTTCATCCGCGTCCAGCTCGTTGAGTTTCTCCAGAAGCGTTAATGTCTGGCTTCTGATA
AAGCGGGCCATGTTAAGGGCGGTTTTTTCCTGTTTGGTCACTGATGCCTCCGTGTAAGGGGGATTTCTGT
TCATGGGGGTAATGATACCGATGAAACGAGAGAGGATGCTCACGATACGGGTTACTGATGATGAACATGC
CCGGTTACTGGAACGTTGTGAGGGTAAACAACTGGCGGTATGGATGCGGCGGGACCAGAGAAAAATCACT
CAGGGTCAATGCCAGCGCTTCGTTAATACAGATGTAGGTGTTCCACAGGGTAGCCAGCAGCATCCTGCGA
TGCAGATCCGGAACATAATGGTGCAGGGCGCTGACTTCCGCGTTTCCAGACTTTACGAAACACGGAAACC
GAAGACCATTCATGTTGTTGCTCAGGTCGCAGACGTTTTGCAGCAGCAGTCGCTTCACGTTCGCTCGCGT
ATCGGTGATTCATTCTGCTAACCAGTAAGGCAACCCCGCCAGCCTAGCCGGGTCCTCAACGACAGGAGCA
CGATCATGCGCACCCGTGGGGCCGCCATGCCGGCGATAATGGCCTGCTTCTCGCCGAAACGTTTGGTGGC
GGGACCAGTGACGAAGGCTTGAGCGAGGGCGTGCAAGATTCCGAATACCGCAAGCGACAGGCCGATCATC
GTCGCGCTCCAGCGAAAGCGGTCCTCGCCGAAAATGACCCAGAGCGCTGCCGGCACCTGTCCTACGAGTT
GCATGATAAAGAAGACAGTCATAAGTGCGGCGACGATAGTCATGCCCCGCGCCCACCGGAAGGAGCTGAC
TGGGTTGAAGGCTCTCAAGGGCATCGGTCGAGATCCCGGTGCCTAATGAGTGAGCTAACTTACATTAATT
GCGTTGCGCTCACTGCCCGCTTTCCAGTCGGGAAACCTGTCGTGCCAGCTGCATTAATGAATCGGCCAAC
GCGCGGGGAGAGGCGGTTTGCGTATTGGGCGCCAGGGTGGTTTTTCTTTTCACCAGTGAGACGGGCAACA
GCTGATTGCCCTTCACCGCCTGGCCCTGAGAGAGTTGCAGCAAGCGGTCCACGCTGGTTTGCCCCAGCAG
GCGAAAATCCTGTTTGATGGTGGTTAACGGCGGGATATAACATGAGCTGTCTTCGGTATCGTCGTATCCC
ACTACCGAGATATCCGCACCAACGCGCAGCCCGGACTCGGTAATGGCGCGCATTGCGCCCAGCGCCATCT
GATCGTTGGCAACCAGCATCGCAGTGGGAACGATGCCCTCATTCAGCATTTGCATGGTTTGTTGAAAACC
GGACATGGCACTCCAGTCGCCTTCCCGTTCCGCTATCGGCTGAATTTGATTGCGAGTGAGATATTTATGC
CAGCCAGCCAGACGCAGACGCGCCGAGACAGAACTTAATGGGCCCGCTAACAGCGCGATTTGCTGGTGAC
CCAATGCGACCAGATGCTCCACGCCCAGTCGCGTACCGTCTTCATGGGAGAAAATAATACTGTTGATGGG
TGTCTGGTCAGAGACATCAAGAAATAACGCCGGAACATTAGTGCAGGCAGCTTCCACAGCAATGGCATCC
TGGTCATCCAGCGGATAGTTAATGATCAGCCCACTGACGCGTTGCGCGAGAAGATTGTGCACCGCCGCTT
TACAGGCTTCGACGCCGCTTCGTTCTACCATCGACACCACCACGCTGGCACCCAGTTGATCGGCGCGAGA
TTTAATCGCCGCGACAATTTGCGACGGCGCGTGCAGGGCCAGACTGGAGGTGGCAACGCCAATCAGCAAC
GACTGTTTGCCCGCCAGTTGTTGTGCCACGCGGTTGGGAATGTAATTCAGCTCCGCCATCGCCGCTTCCA
CTTTTTCCCGCGTTTTCGCAGAAACGTGGCTGGCCTGGTTCACCACGCGGGAAACGGTCTGATAAGAGAC
ACCGGCATACTCTGCGACATCGTATAACGTTACTGGTTTCACATTCACCACCCTGAATTGACTCTCTTCC
GGGCGCTATCATGCCATACCGCGAAAGGTTTTGCGCCATTCGATGGTGTCCGGGATCTCGACGCTCTCCC
TTATGCGACTCCTGCATTAGGAAGCAGCCCAGTAGTAGGTTGAGGCCGTTGAGCACCGCCGCCGCAAGGA
ATGGTGCATGCAAGGAGATGGCGCCCAACAGTCCCCCGGCCACGGGGCCTGCCACCATACCCACGCCGAA
ACAAGCGCTCATGAGCCCGAAGTGGCGAGCCCGATCTTCCCCATCGGTGATGTCGGCGATATAGGCGCCA
GCAACCGCACCTGTGGCGCCGGTGATGCCGGCCACGATGCGTCCGGCGTAGAGGATCGAGATCTCGATCC
CGCGAAATTAATACGACTCACTATAGGGGAATTGTGAGCGGATAACAATTCCCCTCTAGAAATAATTTTG
TTTAACTTTAAGAAGGAGATATACATATGGGCAGCAGCCATCATCATCATCATCACGGCAGCGGCCTGGT
GCCGCGCGGCAGCGCTAGCATGTCGGACTCAGAAGTCAATCAAGAAGCTAAGCCAGAGGTCAAGCCAGAA
GTCAAGCCTGAGACTCACATCAATTTAAAGGTGTCCGATGGATCTTCAGAGATCTTCTTCAAGATCAAAA
AGACCACTCCTTTAAGAAGGCTGATGGAAGCGTTCGCTAAAAGACAGGGTAAGGAAATGGACTCCTTAAG
ATTCTTGTACGACGGTATTAGAATTCAAGCTGATCAGACCCCTGAAGATTTGGACATGGAGGATAACGAT
ATTATTGAGGCTCACAGAGAACAGATTGGTGGATCCGGAGGAAAGAACGCCATTAACATGAAAGACGTGA
AAGACTTAGGGAAGACCATGAAGGATCAGGCCCTTAAGGATGACGATGCTGAAACCGGACTGACTGATGG
AGAAGAAAAGGAAGAGCCCAAGGAAGAGGAGAAACTGGGAAAGCTCCAATATTCACTGGACTATGACTTC
CAGAATAACCAGCTGTTGGTGGGAATCATCCAGGCTGCTGAACTGCCCGCCAAGGACATGGGGGGTACAT
CCGATCCATACGTCAAAGTCTTCCTGCTGCCTGACAAAAAGAAGAAATTTGAGACTAAAGTCAAGCGGAA
AACCCTCAATCCAGTCTTCAATGAACAATTTACTTTCAAGGTGCCCTACTCGGAATTAGGTGGCAAAACC
CTGGTGATGGCTGTGTATGACTTTGATCGCTTCTCCAGGCATGACATCATCGGAGAGTTCAAAGTTCCTA
TGAACACCGTGGATTTTGGCCATGTGACCGAGGAGTGGCGTGATCTCCAGAGCGCTGAGAAAGAAGAGCA
AGAGAAACTGGGTGACATCGCCTTCTCCCTCCGCTACGTCCCTACTGCCGGCAAACTGACTGTTGTCATT
CTGGAAGCCAAGAACCTGAAGAAGATGGATGTGGGTGGCTTATCTGATCCCTACGTGAAGATTCACCTGA
TGCAGAACGGTAAGAGGCTGAAGAAGAAAAAGACGACGATTAAGAAGAGGACACTCAACCCCTACTACAA
CGAGTCCTTCAGCTTTGAAGTTCCGTTCGAGCAAATCCAGAAAGTGCAAGTGGTGGTAACTGTTTTGGAC
AAGGACAAGTGTGGCAGGAACGACGCCATCGGCAAAGTCTTCGTTGGTTACAACAGCACTGGGGCGGAGC
TGCGACACTGGTCAGACATGCTGGCCAACCCCCGGCGACCCATCGCACAGTGGCACACTCTGCAGGTAGA
GGAGGAGGTTGATGCCATGCTGGCTGTCAAGAAGTAAAAGCTTAGGTATTTATTCGGCGCAAAGTGCGTC
GGGTGATGCTGCCAACTTAGTCGAGCACCACCACCACCACCACTGAGATCCGGCTGCTAACAAAGCCCGA
AAGGAAGCTGAGTTGGCTGCTGCCACCGCTGAGCAATAACTAGCATAACCCCTTGGGGCCTCTAAACGGG
TCTTGAGGGGTTTTTTGCTGAAAGGAGGAACTATATCCGGATTGGCGAATGGG
[124 nt withheld, positions 5444-5567]
C
[91 nt withheld, positions 5569-5659]
A
[49 nt withheld, positions 5661-5709]
CCTTTGACGTTGGAGTCCACGTTCTTT
[37 nt withheld, positions 5737-5773]
ACCCTATCTCGGTCTATTCTTTTGATTTATAAGGGATTTTGCCGATTTCGGCCTATTGGTTAAAAAATGA
GCTGATTTAACAAAAATTTAACGCGAATTTTAACAAAATATTAACGCTTACAATTTAGGTGGCACTTTTC
GGGGAAATGTGCGCGGAACCCCTATTTGTTTATTTTTCTAAATACATTCAAATATGTATCCGCTCATGAA
TTAATTCTTAGAAAAACTCATCGAGCATCAAATGAAACTGCAATTTATTCATATCAGGATTATCAATACC
ATATTTTTGAAAAAGCCGTTTCTGTAATGAAGGAGAAAACTCACCGAGGCAGTTCCATAGGATGGCAAGA
TCCTGGTATCGGTCTGCGATTCCGACTCGTCCAACATCAATACAACCTATTAATTTCCCCTCGTCAAAAA
TAAGGTTATCAAGTGAGAAATCACCATGAGTGACGACTGAATCCGGTGAGAATGGCAAAAGTTTATGCAT
TTCTTTCCAGACTTGTTCAACAGGCCAGCCATTACGCTCGTCATCAAAATCACTCGCATCAACCAAACCG
TTATTCATTCGTGATTGCGCCTGAGCGAGACGAAATACGCGATCGCTGTTAAAAGGACAATTACAAACAG
GAATCGAATGCAACCGGCGCAGGAACACTGCCAGCGCATCAACAATATTTTCACCTGAATCAGGATATTC
TTCTAATACCTGGAATGCTGTTTTCCCGGGGATCGCAGTGGTGAGTAACCATGCATCATCAGGAGTACGG
ATAAAATGCTTGATGGTCGGAAGAGGCATAAATTCCGTCAGCCAGTTTAGTCTGACCATCTCATCTGTAA
CATCATTGGC
Features (pLannotate 1.2.2; 22 found; start..end, strand, type, name):
    305..893     +  rep_origin     ori: high-copy-number ColE1/pMB1/pBR322/pUC origin of replication
   1079..1218    -  misc_feature   bom: basis of mobility region from pBR322
   1320..1511    -  CDS            rop: Rop protein, which maintains plasmids at low copy number; rop
   1528..1908    +  CDS            YPB1_ECOLX: Protein predicted: Swiss-Prot protein existence level 4. From Escherichia coli.
   1980..2271    -  CDS            TcR (fragment): tetracycline efflux protein; tet; confers resistance to tetracycline
   2286..2307    -  protein_bind   CAP binding site: CAP binding activates transcription in the presence of cAMP. E. coli catabolite activator protein
   2320..3402    -  CDS            lacI: lac repressor; lacI; The lac repressor binds to the lac operator to inhibit transcription in E. coli. This inhibition can be relieved by adding lactose or isopropyl-β-D-thiogalactopyranoside (IPTG).
   3403..3480    -  promoter       lacI promoter: lacI
   3488..3767    -  CDS            TcR (fragment): tetracycline efflux protein; tet; confers resistance to tetracycline
   3789..3807    +  promoter       T7 promoter: promoter for bacteriophage T7 RNA polymerase
   3808..3832    +  protein_bind   lac operator: The lac repressor binds to the lac operator to inhibit transcription in E. coli. This inhibition can be relieved by adding lactose or isopropyl-β-D-thiogalactopyranoside (IPTG). lac repressor encoded by lacI
   3847..3869    +  RBS            RBS: efficient ribosome binding site from bacteriophage T7 gene 10 (Olins and Rangwala, 1989)
   3889..3905    +  CDS            capTEV™ (fragment): composite tag for in vivo biotinylation, TEV protease cleavage, and 6xHis tagging
   3916..3933    +  CDS            thrombin site: thrombin recognition and cleavage site
   3940..4232    +  CDS            SUMO (fragment): cleavable ubiquitin-like protein tag; S. cerevisiae SMT3 (truncated)
   4240..5214    +  CDS            Syt1 (fragment): SYT1_MOUSE - Experimental evidence at protein level: Swiss-Prot protein existence level 1. Calcium sensor that participates in triggering neurotransmitter release at the synapse (PubMed:11242035). May have a regulatory role in the membrane interactions during trafficking of synaptic vesicles at the active zone of the synapse (PubMed:7961887). It binds acidic phospholipids with a specificity that requires the presence of both an acidic head group and a diacyl backbone. A Ca(2+)- dependent interaction between synaptotagmin and putative receptors for activated protein kinase C has also been repor
   5276..5293    +  CDS            9xHis (fragment): 9xHis affinity tag
   5303..5352    +  CDS            SET1 (fragment): solubility-enhancement tag derived from T7 phage gene 10B
   5360..5407    +  terminator     T7 terminator: transcription terminator for bacteriophage T7 RNA polymerase
   5444..5872    +  rep_origin     f1 ori (sequence partly withheld): f1 bacteriophage origin of replication; arrow indicates direction of (+) strand synthesis
   5925..5982    +  promoter       AmpR promoter (fragment): bla
   5991..183     -  CDS            KanR (across the origin): aminoglycoside phosphotransferase; aph(3')-Ia; confers resistance to kanamycin in bacteria or G418 (Geneticin®) in eukaryotes
