[The description below was written by a language model from this plasmid's Addgene catalogue record and pLannotate feature annotations shown in this document.]
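Description:
pET SUMO-syt1 s7+ is a bacterial expression plasmid built on the pET SUMO backbone for producing a SUMO-tagged mutant form of rat synaptotagmin-1 in E. coli. The 6.6 kb plasmid replicates from a ColE1/pBR322-type origin accompanied by the bom region and the rop gene, consistent with its low-copy listing, and is selected with kanamycin through an aph(3')-Ia resistance gene. An f1 phage origin is also present, along with residual tetracycline-resistance fragments that are remnants of the backbone. The record indicates propagation in a cloning strain and expression in BL21 cells, which in their DE3 form supply T7 RNA polymerase.

Expression is driven by a T7 promoter placed directly upstream of a lac operator, with the plasmid-borne lacI gene providing repressor so that transcription is held off until IPTG is added. A T7 gene 10 ribosome binding site precedes the open reading frame, which begins with a short leader annotated as a partial His-containing tag match and a thrombin cleavage site, followed by the yeast SMT3-derived SUMO domain fused to the N terminus of the insert. SUMO typically aids solubility and can be removed by a SUMO-specific protease. The annotated Syt1 segment spans about 975 nt, so it appears to cover only part of the protein, although the record does not specify which portion. It carries eight substitutions: L171K, H198K, K236R, C277A, N333R, Y364K, I367C and K369R. His-tag and other short tag fragments annotated downstream, just before the T7 terminator, may be untranslated backbone sequence. The insert was introduced by Gibson assembly. The associated study compares synaptotagmin-1 and synaptotagmin-7 in membrane penetration and fusion pore formation, suggesting use for purifying recombinant protein for such work.
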