Addgene plasmid #213624: pET SUMO-syt1 s7+
Purpose: Bacterial expression of SUMO-tagged rat syt1 s7+
Depositing lab: Edwin Chapman. Depositing organization: University of Wisconsin, Madison. Publication: Synaptotagmin-7 outperforms synaptotagmin-1 to promote the formation of large, stable fusion pores via robust membrane penetration. Courtney KC, Mandal T, Mehta N, Wu L, Li Y, Das D, Cui Q, Chapman ER. Nat Commun. 2023 Nov 27;14(1):7761. doi: 10.1038/s41467-023-42497-8. PubMed 38012142.
Backbone
  Vector backbone: pET SUMO
  Vector type: Bacterial Expression
Growth in bacteria
  Bacterial resistance: Kanamycin, 50 μg/mL
  Growth temperature: 37°C
  Growth strain: DH5alpha
  Growth instructions: Use BL21 cells for protein expression.
  Copy number: Low Copy
Gene/Insert
  Gene/Insert name: syt1 s7+
  Species: R. norvegicus (rat)
  Mutation: L171K, H198K, K236R, C277A, N333R, Y364K, I 367C, K369R
  Entrez Gene: Syt1 (a.k.a. P65)
  Tag / fusion protein: SUMO (N terminal on insert)
  Cloning method: Gibson Cloning
Terms and licenses: Academic/Nonprofit Terms; Industry Terms: Not Available to Industry
How to cite: pET SUMO-syt1 s7+ was a gift from Edwin Chapman (Addgene plasmid # 213624 ; http://n2t.net/addgene:213624 ; RRID:Addgene_213624)
